Addgene plasmid #47452: pAAV_hSyn_TALEBB(NI)-NLS-SID4X_2A_phiLOV2.1_WPRE_bGHpA
Purpose: AAV TALE synthesis backbone with NI half repeat; fused to nuclear localization sequence linker and SID4X transcriptional repressor effector domain. Synapsin promoter for neuronal expression.
Depositing lab: Feng Zhang. Depositing organization: Broad Institute. Publication: Optical control of mammalian endogenous transcription and epigenetic states. Konermann S, Brigham MD, Trevino A, Hsu PD, Heidenreich M, Le Cong, Platt RJ, Scott DA, Church GM, Zhang F. Nature. 2013 Jul 23. doi: 10.1038/nature12466. PubMed 23877069.
Backbone
  Vector backbone: pAAV_hSyn_WPRE_bGHpA
  Backbone manufacturer: Zhang Lab
  Backbone size w/o insert (bp): 4281
  Total vector size (bp): 5810
  Vector type: Mammalian Expression, AAV ; TALE
Growth in bacteria
  Bacterial resistance: Ampicillin, 100 μg/mL
  Growth temperature: 37°C
  Growth strain: Stbl3
  Copy number: High Copy
Gene/Insert
  Gene/Insert name: TALE BB(N136_0.5NI_C63)-SID4X
  Species: Synthetic
  Insert size (bp): 1529
  Promoter: hSyn human synapsin (mammalian neuronal expression)
  Tag / fusion protein: 2A_phiLOV2.1 (C terminal on insert)
  Cloning method: Unknown
  Sequencing primers: 5′ multiple
Terms and licenses: Academic/Nonprofit Terms; Industry Terms: Not Available to Industry
How to cite: pAAV_hSyn_TALEBB(NI)-NLS-SID4X_2A_phiLOV2.1_WPRE_bGHpA was a gift from Feng Zhang (Addgene plasmid # 47452 ; http://n2t.net/addgene:47452 ; RRID:Addgene_47452)
