[The description below was written by a language model from this plasmid's Addgene catalogue record and pLannotate feature annotations shown in this document.]
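Description:
pAAV_hSyn_TALEBB(NI)-NLS-SID4X_2A_phiLOV2.1_WPRE_bGHpA is a 5.8 kb AAV transfer plasmid that serves as a cloning backbone for building custom TALE transcriptional repressors for expression in neurons. It is propagated in bacteria as a high-copy plasmid through a ColE1/pUC-type origin with ampicillin selection (AmpR under its own bla promoter), and it also carries an M13/f1-type phage origin. The expression cassette lies between AAV2 inverted terminal repeats, which allow it to be packaged into recombinant AAV. The right ITR is annotated in full, whereas only short fragments are detected on the left side, a common result for these repetitive, structured elements.

Within the ITRs, the human synapsin I promoter drives neuron-specific expression of a synthetic open reading frame. This encodes the TALE scaffold: an N-terminal segment and a C-terminal segment of Xanthomonas TAL effector origin (annotated by homology to avrXa10 and avrBs3, and described in the record as N136 and C63) flanking a final half repeat with the NI specificity. The full DNA-binding repeat array is not present and is meant to be inserted by the user to define the target sequence; the record does not state the assembly method. The scaffold is fused through a nuclear localization signal linker to SID4X, a repressor effector domain that the annotation matches to the human MXD1 (MAD1) protein. A 2A peptide then separates the flavin-binding fluorescent reporter phiLOV2.1 (detected as a related Arabidopsis LOV-derived protein), marking expressing cells without fusing the reporter to the TALE. WPRE and the bovine growth hormone polyadenylation signal enhance transcript stability and processing. The construct is intended for targeted repression of endogenous genes in neurons.
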