Features (pLannotate 1.2.2; 19 found; start..end, strand, type, name):
     12..39      +  repeat_region  AAV2 ITR (fragment): inverted terminal repeat of adeno-associated virus serotype 2 inverted
     68..95      +  repeat_region  AAV2 ITR (fragment): inverted terminal repeat of adeno-associated virus serotype 2 inverted
    181..628     +  promoter       hSyn promoter: human synapsin I promoter; confers neuron-specific expression (Kügler et al., 2003)
    651..667     +  CDS            3xHA (fragment): three tandem HA epitope tags
    666..1091    +  CDS            avrXa10 (fragment): AVX10_XANOO - Experimental evidence at protein level: Swiss-Prot protein existence level 1. Avirulence protein. Induces the hypersensitive response (HR)in rice plants carrying the resistance gene Xa10. Activity depends on the presence of the core repeat domains; replacement with repeat domains from other proteins (AvrBs3 of X.euvesicatoria (AC P14727) or AvrXa7 of this organism) does not elicit the HR. Probably acts as a transcription factor in its host plant (rice) to induce plant resistance or disease. From Xanthomonas oryzae pv. oryzae.
   1172..1360    +  CDS            avrBs3 (fragment): AVRB3_XANEU - Experimental evidence at protein level: Swiss-Prot protein existence level 1. Avirulence protein. Acts as a transcription factor in C.annuum plants. In susceptible plants lacking the Bs3 resistance gene induces expression of a number of genes, including genes homologous to a family of auxin-induced genes, alpha-expansin genes, pectate lyase, anthocyanidin glucoside rhamnosyl transferase and at least one transcription factor, UPA20. Their expression leads to plant hypertrophy in mesophyll cells, probably mainly mediated by UPA20 (PubMed:17962565). In resistant plants induces the h
   1400..1486    +  CDS            MXD1 (fragment): MAD1_HUMAN - Also known as MAD. Experimental evidence at protein level: Swiss-Prot protein existence level 1. Component of a transcriptional repressor complex together with MAX (PubMed:8425218). In complex with MAX binds to the core DNA sequence 5'-CAC[GA]TG-3' (PubMed:8425218). Antagonizes MYC transcriptional activity by competing with MYC for MAX binding (PubMed:8425218). Binds to the TERT promoter and represses telomerase expression, possibly by interfering with MYC binding (PubMed:12837246). From Homo sapiens (Human).
   1844..2173    +  CDS            BR1: BR1 is a basic (constitutively fluorescent) cyan fluorescent protein published in 2019, derived from Arabidopsis thaliana. It requires the cofactor flavin for fluorescence.
   2177..2201    +  misc_feature   MCS (fragment): pBluescript multiple cloning site
   2201..2789    +  misc_feature   WPRE: woodchuck hepatitis virus posttranscriptional regulatory element
   2837..3044    +  polyA_signal   bGH poly(A) signal: bovine growth hormone polyadenylation signal
   3073..3213    +  repeat_region  AAV2 ITR: inverted terminal repeat of adeno-associated virus serotype 2 inverted
   3218..3269    -  misc_feature   bom (fragment): basis of mobility region from pBR322
   3288..3668    +  rep_origin     M13 ori (sequence partly withheld): M13 bacteriophage origin of replication; arrow indicates direction of (+) strand synthesis
   3744..3793    -  misc_feature   bom (fragment): basis of mobility region from pBR322
   3895..3930    -  CDS            rop (fragment): Rop protein, which maintains plasmids at low copy number; rop
   4025..4129    +  promoter       AmpR promoter: bla
   4130..4990    +  CDS            AmpR: β-lactamase; bla; confers resistance to ampicillin, carbenicillin, and related antibiotics
   5161..5749    +  rep_origin     ori: high-copy-number ColE1/pMB1/pBR322/pUC origin of replication
>Addgene plasmid #47452 | pAAV_hSyn_TALEBB(NI)-NLS-SID4X_2A_phiLOV2.1_WPRE_bGHpA | depositor full sequence | sequence record 72981 | pAAV_hSyn_TALEBB(NI)-NLS-SID4X_2A_phiLOV2.1_WPRE_bGHpA sequence 5810 bps
CCTGCAGGCAGCTGCGCGCTCGCTCGCTCACTGAGGCCGCCCGGGCGTCGGGCGACCTTTGGTCGCCCGG
CCTCAGTGAGCGAGCGAGCGCGCAGAGAGGGAGTGGCCAACTCCATCACTAGGGGTTCCTGCGGCCGCAC
GCGTTGTACAGTGTCTAGACTGCAGAGGGCCCTGCGTATGAGTGCAAGTGGGTTTTAGGACCAGGATGAG
GCGGGGTGGGGGTGCCTACCTGACGACCGACCCCGACCCACTGGACAAGCACCCAACCCCCATTCCCCAA
ATTGCGCATCCCCTATCAGAGAGGGGGAGGGGAAACAGGATGCGGCGAGGCGCGTGCGCACTGCCAGCTT
CAGCACCGCGGACAGTGCCTTCGCCCCCGCCTGGCGGCGCGCGCCACCGCCGCCTCAGCACTGAAGGCGC
GCTGACGTCACTCGCCGGTCCCCCGCAAACTCCCCTTCCCGGCCACCTTGGTCGCGTCCGCGCCGCCGCC
GGCCCAGCCGGACCGCACCACGCGAGGCGCGAGATAGGGGGGCACGGGCGCGACCATCTGCGCTGCGGCG
CCGGCGACTCAGCGCTGCCTCAGTCTGCGGTGGGCAGCGGAGGAGTCGTGTCGTGCCTGAGAGCGCAGTC
GAGAAGGATCCGCCACCATGTACCCATACGATGTTCCAGATTACGCTGTAGATTTGAGAACTTTGGGATA
TTCACAGCAGCAGCAGGAAAAGATCAAGCCCAAAGTGAGGTCGACAGTCGCGCAGCATCACGAAGCGCTG
GTGGGTCATGGGTTTACACATGCCCACATCGTAGCCTTGTCGCAGCACCCTGCAGCCCTTGGCACGGTCG
CCGTCAAGTACCAGGACATGATTGCGGCGTTGCCGGAAGCCACACATGAGGCGATCGTCGGTGTGGGGAA
ACAGTGGAGCGGAGCCCGAGCGCTTGAGGCCCTGTTGACGGTCGCGGGAGAGCTGAGAGGGCCTCCCCTT
CAGCTGGACACGGGCCAGTTGCTGAAGATCGCGAAGCGGGGAGGAGTCACGGCGGTCGAGGCGGTGCACG
CGTGGCGCAATGCGCTCACGGGAGCACCCCTCAACCTGACAGAGACCCGTACGGGTCTCGACTCACGCCT
GAGCAGGTAGTGGCTATTGCATCCAATATCGGGGGCAGACCCGCACTGGAGTCAATCGTGGCCCAGCTTT
CGAGGCCGGACCCCGCGCTGGCCGCACTCACTAATGATCATCTTGTAGCGCTGGCCTGCCTCGGCGGACG
ACCCGCCTTGGATGCGGTGAAGAAGGGGCTCCCGCACGCGCCTGCATTGATTAAGCGGACCAACAGAAGG
ATTCCCGAGAGGACATCACATCGAGTGGCAGCTAGCAGCCCCAAGAAGAAGAGAAAGGTGGAGGCCAGCA
TGAACATCCAGATGCTGCTGGAGGCCGCTGACTACCTGGAACGGAGAGAGCGCGAAGCCGAGCACGGATA
TGCTTCAATGCTGCCCGGAAGCGGCATGAATATTCAGATGCTGCTGGAGGCTGCTGATTACCTGGAAAGG
CGCGAACGGGAGGCCGAACATGGCTATGCTTCCATGCTGCCTGGGTCTGGAATGAATATCCAAATGCTGC
TGGAGGCAGCCGATTACCTGGAACGGAGAGAAAGAGAAGCCGAGCACGGATACGCCAGCATGCTGCCAGG
CAGCGGGATGAACATACAAATGCTGCTGGAGGCTGCCGATTACCTGGAGAGGCGCGAGAGAGAAGCTGAA
CATGGCTATGCCTCTATGCTGCCCCCATGGGGCAGTGGAGAGGGCAGAGGAAGTCTGCTAACATGCGGTG
ACGTCGAGGAGAATCCTGGCCCAATCGAGAAGTCCTTCGTAATAACAGATCCAAGACTGCCTGATTACCC
CATCATTTTTGCCAGCGACGGTTTTCTGGAGCTCACCGAATATTCCAGGGAGGAAATCATGGGGAGAAAC
GCCAGGTTCCTGCAAGGGCCTGAGACAGACCAGGCCACCGTTCAGAAGATTCGCGATGCTATCCGCGATC
AGAGGGAAACCACTGTGCAGTTAATAAACTACACTAAGTCAGGCAAAAAGTTCTGGAATCTGCTTCATCT
CCAACCTGTCCGGGATCGAAAGGGAGGGCTGCAATACTTCATCGGTGTGCAGCTGGTGGGAAGTGATCAT
GTGTAAGAATTCGATATCAAGCTTATCGATAATCAACCTCTGGATTACAAAATTTGTGAAAGATTGACTG
GTATTCTTAACTATGTTGCTCCTTTTACGCTATGTGGATACGCTGCTTTAATGCCTTTGTATCATGCTAT
TGCTTCCCGTATGGCTTTCATTTTCTCCTCCTTGTATAAATCCTGGTTGCTGTCTCTTTATGAGGAGTTG
TGGCCCGTTGTCAGGCAACGTGGCGTGGTGTGCACTGTGTTTGCTGACGCAACCCCCACTGGTTGGGGCA
TTGCCACCACCTGTCAGCTCCTTTCCGGGACTTTCGCTTTCCCCCTCCCTATTGCCACGGCGGAACTCAT
CGCCGCCTGCCTTGCCCGCTGCTGGACAGGGGCTCGGCTGTTGGGCACTGACAATTCCGTGGTGTTGTCG
GGGAAATCATCGTCCTTTCCTTGGCTGCTCGCCTATGTTGCCACCTGGATTCTGCGCGGGACGTCCTTCT
GCTACGTCCCTTCGGCCCTCAATCCAGCGGACCTTCCTTCCCGCGGCCTGCTGCCGGCTCTGCGGCCTCT
TCCGCGTCTTCGCCTTCGCCCTCAGACGAGTCGGATCTCCCTTTGGGCCGCCTCCCCGCATCGATACCGA
GCGCTGCTCGAGCTAGAGCTCGCTGATCAGCCTCGACTGTGCCTTCTAGTTGCCAGCCATCTGTTGTTTG
CCCCTCCCCCGTGCCTTCCTTGACCCTGGAAGGTGCCACTCCCACTGTCCTTTCCTAATAAAATGAGGAA
ATTGCATCGCATTGTCTGAGTAGGTGTCATTCTATTCTGGGGGGTGGGGTGGGGCAGGACAGCAAGGGGG
AGGATTGGGAAGACAATAGCAGGCATGCTGGGGAGGTAACCACGTGCGGACCGAGCGGCCGCAGGAACCC
CTAGTGATGGAGTTGGCCACTCCCTCTCTGCGCGCTCGCTCGCTCACTGAGGCCGGGCGACCAAAGGTCG
CCCGACGCCCGGGCTTTGCCCGGGCGGCCTCAGTGAGCGAGCGAGCGCGCAGCTGCCTGCAGGGGCGCCT
GATGCGGTATTTTCTCCTTACGCATCTGTGCGGTATTTCACACCGCATA
[142 nt withheld, positions 3270-3411]
C
[141 nt withheld, positions 3413-3553]
CCTTTGACGTTGGAGTCCACGTTCTTT
[37 nt withheld, positions 3581-3617]
ACCCTATCTCGGGCTATTCTTTTGATTTATAAGGGATTTTGCCGATTTCGGCCTATTGGTTAAAAAATGA
GCTGATTTAACAAAAATTTAACGCGAATTTTAACAAAATATTAACGTTTACAATTTTATGGTGCACTCTC
AGTACAATCTGCTCTGATGCCGCATAGTTAAGCCAGCCCCGACACCCGCCAACACCCGCTGACGCGCCCT
GACGGGCTTGTCTGCTCCCGGCATCCGCTTACAGACAAGCTGTGACCGTCTCCGGGAGCTGCATGTGTCA
GAGGTTTTCACCGTCATCACCGAAACGCGCGAGACGAAAGGGCCTCGTGATACGCCTATTTTTATAGGTT
AATGTCATGATAATAATGGTTTCTTAGACGTCAGGTGGCACTTTTCGGGGAAATGTGCGCGGAACCCCTA
TTTGTTTATTTTTCTAAATACATTCAAATATGTATCCGCTCATGAGACAATAACCCTGATAAATGCTTCA
ATAATATTGAAAAAGGAAGAGTATGAGTATTCAACATTTCCGTGTCGCCCTTATTCCCTTTTTTGCGGCA
TTTTGCCTTCCTGTTTTTGCTCACCCAGAAACGCTGGTGAAAGTAAAAGATGCTGAAGATCAGTTGGGTG
CACGAGTGGGTTACATCGAACTGGATCTCAACAGCGGTAAGATCCTTGAGAGTTTTCGCCCCGAAGAACG
TTTTCCAATGATGAGCACTTTTAAAGTTCTGCTATGTGGCGCGGTATTATCCCGTATTGACGCCGGGCAA
GAGCAACTCGGTCGCCGCATACACTATTCTCAGAATGACTTGGTTGAGTACTCACCAGTCACAGAAAAGC
ATCTTACGGATGGCATGACAGTAAGAGAATTATGCAGTGCTGCCATAACCATGAGTGATAACACTGCGGC
CAACTTACTTCTGACAACGATCGGAGGACCGAAGGAGCTAACCGCTTTTTTGCACAACATGGGGGATCAT
GTAACTCGCCTTGATCGTTGGGAACCGGAGCTGAATGAAGCCATACCAAACGACGAGCGTGACACCACGA
TGCCTGTAGCAATGGCAACAACGTTGCGCAAACTATTAACTGGCGAACTACTTACTCTAGCTTCCCGGCA
ACAATTAATAGACTGGATGGAGGCGGATAAAGTTGCAGGACCACTTCTGCGCTCGGCCCTTCCGGCTGGC
TGGTTTATTGCTGATAAATCTGGAGCCGGTGAGCGTGGAAGCCGCGGTATCATTGCAGCACTGGGGCCAG
ATGGTAAGCCCTCCCGTATCGTAGTTATCTACACGACGGGGAGTCAGGCAACTATGGATGAACGAAATAG
ACAGATCGCTGAGATAGGTGCCTCACTGATTAAGCATTGGTAACTGTCAGACCAAGTTTACTCATATATA
CTTTAGATTGATTTAAAACTTCATTTTTAATTTAAAAGGATCTAGGTGAAGATCCTTTTTGATAATCTCA
TGACCAAAATCCCTTAACGTGAGTTTTCGTTCCACTGAGCGTCAGACCCCGTAGAAAAGATCAAAGGATC
TTCTTGAGATCCTTTTTTTCTGCGCGTAATCTGCTGCTTGCAAACAAAAAAACCACCGCTACCAGCGGTG
GTTTGTTTGCCGGATCAAGAGCTACCAACTCTTTTTCCGAAGGTAACTGGCTTCAGCAGAGCGCAGATAC
CAAATACTGTCCTTCTAGTGTAGCCGTAGTTAGGCCACCACTTCAAGAACTCTGTAGCACCGCCTACATA
CCTCGCTCTGCTAATCCTGTTACCAGTGGCTGCTGCCAGTGGCGATAAGTCGTGTCTTACCGGGTTGGAC
TCAAGACGATAGTTACCGGATAAGGCGCAGCGGTCGGGCTGAACGGGGGGTTCGTGCACACAGCCCAGCT
TGGAGCGAACGACCTACACCGAACTGAGATACCTACAGCGTGAGCTATGAGAAAGCGCCACGCTTCCCGA
AGGGAGAAAGGCGGACAGGTATCCGGTAAGCGGCAGGGTCGGAACAGGAGAGCGCACGAGGGAGCTTCCA
GGGGGAAACGCCTGGTATCTTTATAGTCCTGTCGGGTTTCGCCACCTCTGACTTGAGCGTCGATTTTTGT
GATGCTCGTCAGGGGGGCGGAGCCTATGGAAAAACGCCAGCAACGCGGCCTTTTTACGGTTCCTGGCCTT
TTGCTGGCCTTTTGCTCACATGT
