>Addgene plasmid #47452 | pAAV_hSyn_TALEBB(NI)-NLS-SID4X_2A_phiLOV2.1_WPRE_bGHpA | addgene partial sequence | sequence record 72318 | hSyn1pro-F 5'-gcaagtgggttttaggacca-3'
GGGTGCCTACCTGACGACCGACCCCGACCCACTGGACAAGCACCCAACCCCCATTCCCCAAATTGCGCAT
CCCCTATCAGAGAGGGGGAGGGGAAACAGGATGCGGCGAGGCGCGTGCGCACTGCCAGCTTCAGCACCGC
GGACAGTGCCTTCGCCCCCGCCTGGCGGCGCGCGCCACCGCCGCCTCAGCACTGAAGGCGCGCTGACGTC
ACTCGCCGGTCCCCCGCAAACTCCCCTTCCCGGCCACCTTGGTCGCGTCCGCGCCGCCGCCGGCCCAGCC
GGACCGCACCACGCGAGGCGCGAGATAGGGGGGCACGGGCGCGACCATCTGCGCTGCGGCGCCGGCGACT
CAGCGCTGCCTCAGTCTGCGGTGGGCAGCGGAGGAGTCGTGTCGTGCCTGAGAGCGCAGTCGAGAAGGAT
CCGCCACCATGTACCCATACGATGTTCCAGATTACGCTGTAGATTTGAGAACTTTGGGATATTCACAGCA
GCAGCAGGAAAAGATCAAGCCCAAAGTGAGGTCGACAGTCGCGCAGCATCACGAAGCGCTGGTGGGTCAT
GGGTTTACACATGCCCACATCGTAGCCTTGTCGCAGCACCCTGCAGCCCTTGGCACGGTCGCCGTCAAGT
ACCAGGACATGATTGCGGCGTTGCCGGAAGCCACACATGAGGCGATCGTCGGTGTGGGGAAACAGTGGAG
CGGAGCCCGAGCGCTTGAGGCCCTGTTGACGGTCGCGGGAGAGCTGAGAGGGCCTCCCCTTCAGCTGGAC
ACGGGCCAGTTGCTGAAGATCGCGAAGCGGGGAGGAGTCACGGCGGTCGAGGCGGTGCACGCGTGGCGCA
ATGCGCTCACGGGAGCACCCCTCAACCTGACAGAGACCCGTACGGGTCTCGACTCACGCCTGAGCAGGTA
GTGGCTATTGCATCCAATATCGGGGGCAGACCCGCACTGGAGTCAATCGTGGCCCAGCTTTCGAGGCCGG
ACCCCGCGCTGGCCGCACTCACTAATGATCATCTTGTAGCGCTGGCCTGCCTCGGCGGA
