>Addgene plasmid #47452 | pAAV_hSyn_TALEBB(NI)-NLS-SID4X_2A_phiLOV2.1_WPRE_bGHpA | addgene partial sequence | sequence record 72319 | SID4X-R 5'-CATTGAAGCATATCCGTGCTc-3'
CTCTCCGTTCCAGGTAGTCAGCGGCCTCCAGCAGCATCTGGATGTTCATGCTGGCCTCCACCTTTCTCTT
CTTCTTGGGGCTGCTAGCTGCCACTCGATGTGATGTCCTCTCGGGAATCCTTCTGTTGGTCCGCTTAATC
AATGCAGGCGCGTGCGGGAGCCCCTTCTTCACCGCATCCAAGGCGGGTCGTCCGCCGAGGCAGGCCAGCG
CTACAAGATGATCATTAGTGAGTGCGGCCAGCGCGGGGTCCGGCCTCGAAAGCTGGGCCACGATTGACTC
CAGTGCGGGTCTGCCCCCGATATTGGATGCAATAGCCACTACCTGCTCAGGCGTGAGTCGAGACCCGTAC
GGGTCTCTGTCAGGTTGAGGGGTGCTCCCGTGAGCGCATTGCGCCACGCGTGCACCGCCTCGACCGCCGT
GACTCCTCCCCGCTTCGCGATCTTCAGCAACTGGCCCGTGTCCAGCTGAAGGGGAGGCCCTCTCAGCTCT
CCCGCGACCGTCAACAGGGCCTCAAGCGCTCGGGCTCCGCTCCACTGTTTCCCCACACCGACGATCGCCT
CATGTGTGGCTTCCGGCAACGCCGCAATCATGTCCTGGTACTTGACGGCGACCGTGCCAAGGGCTGCAGG
GTGCTGCGACAAGGCTACGATGTGGGCATGTGTAAACCCATGACCCACCAGCGCTTCGTGATGCTGCGCG
ACTGTCGACCTCACTTTGGGCTTGATCTTTTCCTGCTGCTGCTGTGAATATCCCAAAGTTCTCAAATCTA
CAGCGTAATCTGGAACATCGTATGGGTACATGGTGGCGGATCCTTCTCGACTGCGCTCTCAGGCACGACA
CGACTCCTCCGCTGCCCACCGCAGACTGAGGCAGCGCTGAGTCGCCGGCGCCGCAGCGCAGATGGTCGCG
CCCGTGCCCCCCTATCTCGCGCCTCGCGTGGTGCGGTCCGGCTGGGCCGGCGGCGGCGCGGACGCGACCA
AGGTGGCCGGGAAGGGGAGTTTGCGGGGGACCGGCGAGTGACGTCAGCGCGCCTTCAGTGCTGAGGCGGC
GGTGGC
