>Addgene plasmid #47452 | pAAV_hSyn_TALEBB(NI)-NLS-SID4X_2A_phiLOV2.1_WPRE_bGHpA | addgene partial sequence | sequence record 72320 | WPRE-R 5'-CATAGCGTAAAAGGAGCAACA-3'
CAGTCAATCTTTCACAAATTTTGTAATCCAGAGGTTGATTATCGATAAGCTTGATATCGAATTCTTACAC
ATGATCACTTCCCACCAGCTGCACACCGATGAAGTATTGCAGCCCTCCCTTTCGATCCCGGACAGGTTGG
AGATGAAGCAGATTCCAGAACTTTTTGCCTGACTTAGTGTAGTTTATTAACTGCACAGTGGTTTCCCTCT
GATCGCGGATAGCATCGCGAATCTTCTGAACGGTGGCCTGGTCTGTCTCAGGCCCTTGCAGGAACCTGGC
GTTTCTCCCCATGATTTCCTCCCTGGAATATTCGGTGAGCTCCAGAAAACCGTCGCTGGCAAAAATGATG
GGGTAATCAGGCAGTCTTGGATCTGTTATTACGAAGGACTTCTCGATTGGGCCAGGATTCTCCTCGACGT
CACCGCATGTTAGCAGACTTCCTCTGCCCTCTCCACTGCCCCATGGGGGCAGCATAGAGGCATAGCCATG
TTCAGCTTCTCTCTCGCGCCTCTCCAGGTAATCGGCAGCCTCCAGCAGCATTTGTATGTTCATCCCGCTG
CCTGGCAGCATGCTGGCGTATCCGTGCTCGGCTTCTCTTTCTCTCCGTTCCAGGTAATCGGCTGCCTCCA
GCAGCATTTGGATATTCATTCCAGACCCAGGCAGCATGGAAGCATAGCCATGTTCGGCCTCCCGTTCGCG
CCTTTCCAGGTAATCAGCAGCCTCCAGCAGCATCTGAATATTCATGCCGCTTCCGGGCAGCATTGAAGCA
TATCCGTGCTCGGCTTCGCGCTCTCTCCGTTCCAGGTAGTCAGCGGCCTCCAGCAGCATCTGGATGTTCA
TGCTGGCCTCCACCTTTCTCTTCTTCTTGGGGCTGCTAGCTGCCACTCGATGTGATGTCCTCTCGGGAAT
CCTTCTGTTGGTCCGCTTAATCAATGCAGGCGCGTGCGGGAGCCCCTTCTTCACCGCATCCAAGGCGGGT
CGTCCGCCGAGGCAGGCCAGCGCTACAAGATGATCATTAGTGAGTGCGGCCAGCGCGGGGTCCGGCCTCG
AAAGCTGGGCCACGATTGACTCCAGTGCGGGTCTGCCCCCGATATTGGATGCAATAGCCACTACCTGCTC
AGGCGT
